>Addgene plasmid #167306 | EPN_FOS-C-end_pCMV | depositor full sequence | sequence record 324984 | EPN_FOS-C-end_pCMV sequence 6440 bps
GACGGATCGGGAGATCTCCCGATCCCCTATGGTGCACTCTCAGTACAATCTGCTCTGATGCCGCATAGTT
AAGCCAGTATCTGCTCCCTGCTTGTGTGTTGGAGGTCGCTGAGTAGTGCGCGAGCAAAATTTAAGCTACA
ACAAGGCAAGGCTTGACCGACAATTGCATGAAGAATCTGCTTAGGGTTAGGCGTTTTGCGCTGCTTCGCG
ATGTACGGGCCAGATATACGCGTTGACATTGATTATTGACTAGTTATTAATAGTAATCAATTACGGGGTC
ATTAGTTCATAGCCCATATATGGAGTTCCGCGTTACATAACTTACGGTAAATGGCCCGCCTGGCTGACCG
CCCAACGACCCCCGCCCATTGACGTCAATAATGACGTATGTTCCCATAGTAACGCCAATAGGGACTTTCC
ATTGACGTCAATGGGTGGAGTATTTACGGTAAACTGCCCACTTGGCAGTACATCAAGTGTATCATATGCC
AAGTACGCCCCCTATTGACGTCAATGACGGTAAATGGCCCGCCTGGCATTATGCCCAGTACATGACCTTA
TGGGACTTTCCTACTTGGCAGTACATCTACGTATTAGTCATCGCTATTACCATGGTGATGCGGTTTTGGC
AGTACATCAATGGGCGTGGATAGCGGTTTGACTCACGGGGATTTCCAAGTCTCCACCCCATTGACGTCAA
TGGGAGTTTGTTTTGGCACCAAAATCAACGGGACTTTCCAAAATGTCGTAACAACTCCGCCCCATTGACG
CAAATGGGCGGTAGGCGTGTACGGTGGGAGGTCTATATAAGCAGAGCTCTCTGGCTAACTAGAGAACCCA
CTGCTTACTGGCTTATCGAAATTAATACGACTCACTATAGGGAGACCCAAGCTGGCTAGCGTTTAAACGG
GCCCTCTAGAATTATCGATCCGGAGGTACCCGGGCGGCCGCATGGGTGCGCGTGCGTCTGGTTCTAAATC
TGGCTCCGGCTCTGACTCTGGTAGCAAAATGGAAGAGCTGTTCAAGAAACACAAGATCGTTGCCGTGCTG
CGTGCCAATAGTGTGGAAGAAGCGAAAAAGAAAGCGCTGGCGGTTTTCCTGGGCGGCGTTCATCTGATTG
AAATTACCTTTACCGTGCCGGATGCGGATACCGTGATTAAGGAACTGAGCTTTCTGAAGGAAATGGGCGC
GATTATTGGTGCGGGCACCGTGACCAGCGTGGAGCAGTGCCGTAAAGCGGTGGAAAGTGGCGCCGAATTC
ATTGTGAGTCCGCACCTGGACGAGGAAATTAGCCAATTTTGCAAGGAGAAGGGTGTGTTCTATATGCCAG
GCGTTATGACCCCGACCGAACTGGTGAAAGCCATGAAACTGGGCCATACCATCTTAAAACTGTTTCCGGG
TGAGGTGGTGGGTCCGCAGTTTGTTAAAGCGATGAAAGGTCCGTTTCCGAATGTGAAATTTGTGCCAACC
GGCGGTGTTAATCTGGACAATGTGTGCGAATGGTTCAAAGCGGGCGTGCTGGCCGTGGGCGTGGGCAGCG
CGTTAGTGAAAGGCACCCCGGTGGAAGTGGCGGAAAAGGCCAAGGCGTTCGTTGAGAAGATTCGTGGCTG
CACCGAACAGAAACTGATTAGCGAAGAAGATCTGCAGTCTCGTCCGGAACCGACCGCACCGCCGGAAGAA
TCTTTCCGTTCTGGTGTTGAAACCACCACGCCACCGCAAAAACAGGAGCCGATCGACAAAGAACTGTACC
CGCTGACCTCTCTGCGTTCTCTGTTCGGTAACGACCCGTCTTCTCAGGGAGGCGGAGGTGGCCTGACTGA
TACACTCCAAGCGGAGACAGACCAACTAGAAGATGAGAAGTCTGCTTTGCAGACCGAGATTGCCAACCTG
CTGAAGGAGAAGGAAAAACTAGAGTTCATCCTGGCAGCTCACTGACTCGAGAAGCTTGCTAGCAGATCTT
TTTCCCTCTGCCAAAAATTATGGGGACATCATGAAGCCCCTTGAGCACTTAAGTTTAAACCGCTGATCAG
CCTCGACTGTGCCTTCTAGTTGCCAGCCATCTGTTGTTTGCCCCTCCCCCGTGCCTTCCTTGACCCTGGA
AGGTGCCACTCCCACTGTCCTTTCCTAATAAAATGAGGAAATTGCATCGCATTGTCTGAGTAGGTGTCAT
TCTATTCTGGGGGGTGGGGTGGGGCAGGACAGCAAGGGGGAGGATTGGGAAGACAATAGCAGGCATGCTG
GGGATGCGGTGGGCTCTATGGCTTCTGAGGCGGAAAGAACCAGCTGGGGCTCTAGGGGGTATCCCC
[124 nt withheld, positions 2307-2430]
C
[91 nt withheld, positions 2432-2522]
A
[49 nt withheld, positions 2524-2572]
CCTTTGACGTTGGAGTCCACGTTCTTT
[37 nt withheld, positions 2600-2636]
ACCCTATCTCGGTCTATTCTTTTGATTTATAAGGGATTTTGCCGATTTCGGCCTATTGGTTAAAAAATGA
GCTGATTTAACAAAAATTTAACGCGAATTAATTCTGTGGAATGTGTGTCAGTTAGGGTGTGGAAAGTCCC
CAGGCTCCCCAGCAGGCAGAAGTATGCAAAGCATGCATCTCAATTAGTCAGCAACCAGGTGTGGAAAGTC
CCCAGGCTCCCCAGCAGGCAGAAGTATGCAAAGCATGCATCTCAATTAGTCAGCAACCATAGTCCCGCCC
CTAACTCCGCCCATCCCGCCCCTAACTCCGCCCAGTTCCGCCCATTCTCCGCCCCATGGCTGACTAATTT
TTTTTATTTATGCAGAGGCCGAGGCCGCCTCTGCCTCTGAGCTATTCCAGAAGTAGTGAGGAGGCTTTTT
TGGAGGCCTAGGCTTTTGCAAAAAGCTCCCGGGAGCTTGTATATCCATTTTCGGATCTGATCAAGAGACA
GGATGAGGATCGTTTCGCATGATTGAACAAGATGGATTGCACGCAGGTTCTCCGGCCGCTTGGGTGGAGA
GGCTATTCGGCTATGACTGGGCACAACAGACAATCGGCTGCTCTGATGCCGCCGTGTTCCGGCTGTCAGC
GCAGGGGCGCCCGGTTCTTTTTGTCAAGACCGACCTGTCCGGTGCCCTGAATGAACTGCAGGACGAGGCA
GCGCGGCTATCGTGGCTGGCCACGACGGGCGTTCCTTGCGCAGCTGTGCTCGACGTTGTCACTGAAGCGG
GAAGGGACTGGCTGCTATTGGGCGAAGTGCCGGGGCAGGATCTCCTGTCATCTCACCTTGCTCCTGCCGA
GAAAGTATCCATCATGGCTGATGCAATGCGGCGGCTGCATACGCTTGATCCGGCTACCTGCCCATTCGAC
CACCAAGCGAAACATCGCATCGAGCGAGCACGTACTCGGATGGAAGCCGGTCTTGTCGATCAGGATGATC
TGGACGAAGAGCATCAGGGGCTCGCGCCAGCCGAACTGTTCGCCAGGCTCAAGGCGCGCATGCCCGACGG
CGAGGATCTCGTCGTGACCCATGGCGATGCCTGCTTGCCGAATATCATGGTGGAAAATGGCCGCTTTTCT
GGATTCATCGACTGTGGCCGGCTGGGTGTGGCGGACCGCTATCAGGACATAGCGTTGGCTACCCGTGATA
TTGCTGAAGAGCTTGGCGGCGAATGGGCTGACCGCTTCCTCGTGCTTTACGGTATCGCCGCTCCCGATTC
GCAGCGCATCGCCTTCTATCGCCTTCTTGACGAGTTCTTCTGAGCGGGACTCTGGGGTTCGAAATGACCG
ACCAAGCGACGCCCAACCTGCCATCACGAGATTTCGATTCCACCGCCGCCTTCTATGAAAGGTTGGGCTT
CGGAATCGTTTTCCGGGACGCCGGCTGGATGATCCTCCAGCGCGGGGATCTCATGCTGGAGTTCTTCGCC
CACCCCAACTTGTTTATTGCAGCTTATAATGGTTACAAATAAAGCAATAGCATCACAAATTTCACAAATA
AAGCATTTTTTTCACTGCATTCTAGTTGTGGTTTGTCCAAACTCATCAATGTATCTTATCATGTCTGTAT
ACCGTCGACCTCTAGCTAGAGCTTGGCGTAATCATGGTCATAGCTGTTTCCTGTGTGAAATTGTTATCCG
CTCACAATTCCACACAACATACGAGCCGGAAGCATAAAGTGTAAAGCCTGGGGTGCCTAATGAGTGAGCT
AACTCACATTAATTGCGTTGCGCTCACTGCCCGCTTTCCAGTCGGGAAACCTGTCGTGCCAGCTGCATTA
ATGAATCGGCCAACGCGCGGGGAGAGGCGGTTTGCGTATTGGGCGCTCTTCCGCTTCCTCGCTCACTGAC
TCGCTGCGCTCGGTCGTTCGGCTGCGGCGAGCGGTATCAGCTCACTCAAAGGCGGTAATACGGTTATCCA
CAGAATCAGGGGATAACGCAGGAAAGAACATGTGAGCAAAAGGCCAGCAAAAGGCCAGGAACCGTAAAAA
GGCCGCGTTGCTGGCGTTTTTCCATAGGCTCCGCCCCCCTGACGAGCATCACAAAAATCGACGCTCAAGT
CAGAGGTGGCGAAACCCGACAGGACTATAAAGATACCAGGCGTTTCCCCCTGGAAGCTCCCTCGTGCGCT
CTCCTGTTCCGACCCTGCCGCTTACCGGATACCTGTCCGCCTTTCTCCCTTCGGGAAGCGTGGCGCTTTC
TCATAGCTCACGCTGTAGGTATCTCAGTTCGGTGTAGGTCGTTCGCTCCAAGCTGGGCTGTGTGCACGAA
CCCCCCGTTCAGCCCGACCGCTGCGCCTTATCCGGTAACTATCGTCTTGAGTCCAACCCGGTAAGACACG
ACTTATCGCCACTGGCAGCAGCCACTGGTAACAGGATTAGCAGAGCGAGGTATGTAGGCGGTGCTACAGA
GTTCTTGAAGTGGTGGCCTAACTACGGCTACACTAGAAGAACAGTATTTGGTATCTGCGCTCTGCTGAAG
CCAGTTACCTTCGGAAAAAGAGTTGGTAGCTCTTGATCCGGCAAACAAACCACCGCTGGTAGCGGTGGTT
TTTTTGTTTGCAAGCAGCAGATTACGCGCAGAAAAAAAGGATCTCAAGAAGATCCTTTGATCTTTTCTAC
GGGGTCTGACGCTCAGTGGAACGAAAACTCACGTTAAGGGATTTTGGTCATGAGATTATCAAAAAGGATC
TTCACCTAGATCCTTTTAAATTAAAAATGAAGTTTTAAATCAATCTAAAGTATATATGAGTAAACTTGGT
CTGACAGTTACCAATGCTTAATCAGTGAGGCACCTATCTCAGCGATCTGTCTATTTCGTTCATCCATAGT
TGCCTGACTCCCCGTCGTGTAGATAACTACGATACGGGAGGGCTTACCATCTGGCCCCAGTGCTGCAATG
ATACCGCGAGACCCACGCTCACCGGCTCCAGATTTATCAGCAATAAACCAGCCAGCCGGAAGGGCCGAGC
GCAGAAGTGGTCCTGCAACTTTATCCGCCTCCATCCAGTCTATTAATTGTTGCCGGGAAGCTAGAGTAAG
TAGTTCGCCAGTTAATAGTTTGCGCAACGTTGTTGCCATTGCTACAGGCATCGTGGTGTCACGCTCGTCG
TTTGGTATGGCTTCATTCAGCTCCGGTTCCCAACGATCAAGGCGAGTTACATGATCCCCCATGTTGTGCA
AAAAAGCGGTTAGCTCCTTCGGTCCTCCGATCGTTGTCAGAAGTAAGTTGGCCGCAGTGTTATCACTCAT
GGTTATGGCAGCACTGCATAATTCTCTTACTGTCATGCCATCCGTAAGATGCTTTTCTGTGACTGGTGAG
TACTCAACCAAGTCATTCTGAGAATAGTGTATGCGGCGACCGAGTTGCTCTTGCCCGGCGTCAATACGGG
ATAATACCGCGCCACATAGCAGAACTTTAAAAGTGCTCATCATTGGAAAACGTTCTTCGGGGCGAAAACT
CTCAAGGATCTTACCGCTGTTGAGATCCAGTTCGATGTAACCCACTCGTGCACCCAACTGATCTTCAGCA
TCTTTTACTTTCACCAGCGTTTCTGGGTGAGCAAAAACAGGAAGGCAAAATGCCGCAAAAAAGGGAATAA
GGGCGACACGGAAATGTTGAATACTCATACTCTTCCTTTTTCAATATTATTGAAGCATTTATCAGGGTTA
TTGTCTCATGAGCGGATACATATTTGAATGTATTTAGAAAAATAAACAAATAGGGGTTCCGCGCACATTT
CCCCGAAAAGTGCCACCTGACGTC
Features (pLannotate 1.2.2; 21 found; start..end, strand, type, name):
     28..80      -  misc_feature   bom (fragment): basis of mobility region from pBR322
    235..614     +  enhancer       CMV enhancer: human cytomegalovirus immediate early enhancer
    615..818     +  promoter       CMV promoter: human cytomegalovirus (CMV) immediate early promoter
    814..847     +  LTR            5' LTR (truncated) (fragment): truncated 5' long terminal repeat (LTR) from HIV-1
    863..881     +  promoter       T7 promoter: promoter for bacteriophage T7 RNA polymerase
   1642..1797    +  CDS            gag (fragment): GAG_HV1H2 - Experimental evidence at protein level: Swiss-Prot protein existence level 1. [p6-gag]: Plays a role in budding of the assembled particle by interacting with the host class E VPS proteins TSG101 and PDCD6IP/AIP1. From Human immunodeficiency virus type 1 group M subtype B (isolate HXB2) (HIV-1).
   1813..1932    +  CDS            FOS (fragment): FOS_HUMAN - Also known as G0S7. Experimental evidence at protein level: Swiss-Prot protein existence level 1. Nuclear phosphoprotein which forms a tight but non-covalently linked complex with the JUN/AP-1 transcription factor. In the heterodimer, FOS and JUN/AP-1 basic regions each seems to interact with symmetrical DNA half sites. On TGF-beta activation, forms a multimeric SMAD3/SMAD4/JUN/FOS complex at the AP1/SMAD-binding site to regulate TGF-beta-mediated signaling. Has a critical function in regulating the development of cells destined to form and maintain the skeleton. It is thought to h
   2037..2261    +  polyA_signal   bGH poly(A) signal: bovine growth hormone polyadenylation signal
   2265..2286    +  promoter       SV40 promoter (fragment): SV40 enhancer and early promoter
   2307..2735    +  rep_origin     f1 ori (sequence partly withheld): f1 bacteriophage origin of replication; arrow indicates direction of (+) strand synthesis
   2749..3078    +  promoter       SV40 promoter: SV40 enhancer and early promoter
   3145..3936    +  CDS            neo: KKA2_KLEPN - Also known as kan, nptII. Experimental evidence at protein level: Swiss-Prot protein existence level 1. Resistance to kanamycin, neomycin, paromomycin, ribostamycin, butirosin and gentamicin B. From Klebsiella pneumoniae.
   3960..4118    +  CDS            ble (fragment): BLE_KLEPN - Experimental evidence at protein level: Swiss-Prot protein existence level 1. Binding protein with a strong affinity to the bleomycin family of antibiotics. Binds to CL990; an antimitotic-antibiotic compound. From Klebsiella pneumoniae.
   4113..4234    +  polyA_signal   SV40 poly(A) signal: SV40 polyadenylation signal
   4307..4323    -  protein_bind   lac operator: The lac repressor binds to the lac operator to inhibit transcription in E. coli. This inhibition can be relieved by adding lactose or isopropyl-β-D-thiogalactopyranoside (IPTG). lac repressor encoded by lacI
   4331..4361    -  promoter       lac promoter: promoter for the E. coli lac operon
   4376..4397    -  protein_bind   CAP binding site: CAP binding activates transcription in the presence of cAMP. E. coli catabolite activator protein
   4410..4502    -  CDS            lacI (fragment): lac repressor; lacI; The lac repressor binds to the lac operator to inhibit transcription in E. coli. This inhibition can be relieved by adding lactose or isopropyl-β-D-thiogalactopyranoside (IPTG).
   4685..5273    -  rep_origin     ori: high-copy-number ColE1/pMB1/pBR322/pUC origin of replication
   5444..6304    -  CDS            AmpR: β-lactamase; bla; confers resistance to ampicillin, carbenicillin, and related antibiotics
   6305..6409    -  promoter       AmpR promoter: bla
