[The description below was written by a language model from this plasmid's Addgene catalogue record and pLannotate feature annotations shown in this document.]
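Description:
EPN_FOS-C-end_pCMV is a 6.4 kb mammalian expression plasmid built on the pCMV-EPN-01* backbone, designed to express EPN-01 carrying a FOS fusion at its C-terminal end. In bacteria it is maintained at high copy from a ColE1/pUC-type origin and selected with ampicillin through the AmpR (β-lactamase) cassette. An f1 origin is also present, along with remnants of lac regulatory elements and a bom fragment carried over from the parental vector. For mammalian cells, an SV40 early promoter drives the neo gene, followed by an SV40 poly(A) signal, so stable transfectants can be selected with G418.

The expression cassette uses the human CMV immediate early enhancer and promoter, followed by a T7 promoter upstream of the coding region, and ends with the bovine growth hormone polyadenylation signal. The automated annotation recognises only part of the open reading frame. It finds a segment matching the p6 region of HIV-1 Gag, which promotes particle budding by recruiting the host factors TSG101 and ALIX, followed immediately downstream by a short fragment of human FOS. The stretch between the T7 promoter and the p6 segment is unannotated and presumably encodes the rest of EPN-01. The myc tag listed in the catalogue entry is not called in the feature table. Given its length, the FOS fragment is probably the dimerisation region that pairs with JUN, but the record does not say so. The stated purpose is simply expression of EPN-01 fused to FOS, and the record does not describe any downstream application.
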