Addgene plasmid #167306: EPN_FOS-C-end_pCMV
Purpose: Expression of EPN-01 fused with FOS
Depositing lab: Yakov Lomakin. Depositing organization: Shemyakin-Ovchinnikov Institute of Bioorganic Chemistry.
Backbone
  Vector backbone: pCMV-EPN-01*
  Backbone manufacturer: Wesley Sundquist
  Vector type: Mammalian Expression
  Selectable markers: Neomycin (select with G418)
Growth in bacteria
  Bacterial resistance: Ampicillin, 100 μg/mL
  Growth temperature: 37°C
  Growth strain: DH5alpha
  Copy number: High Copy
Gene/Insert
  Gene/Insert name: EPN-01
  Promoter: CMV
  Tag / fusion protein: myc (C terminal on insert); FOS (C terminal on insert)
  Cloning method: Ligation Independent Cloning
  Sequencing primers: 5′ AGGCGTGTACGGTGGGAG
Terms and licenses: Academic/Nonprofit Terms; Industry Terms: Not Available to Industry
How to cite: EPN_FOS-C-end_pCMV was a gift from Yakov Lomakin (Addgene plasmid # 167306)
